Addgene plasmid #23961: Zahra74-75, 80-81
Depositing lab: Lawrence Cohen. Depositing organization: Yale University.
Backbone
  Vector backbone: pcDNA3.1+
  Backbone manufacturer: Invitrogen
  Backbone size w/o insert (bp): 5428
  Vector type: Mammalian Expression
  Selectable markers: Hygromycin
Growth in bacteria
  Bacterial resistance: Ampicillin, 100 μg/mL
  Growth temperature: 37°C
  Growth strain: DH5alpha
  Copy number: High Copy
Gene/Insert
  Gene/Insert name: VSP
  Species: D. rerio (zebrafish)
  Insert size (bp): 2000
  Mutation: R153Q I165R
  Entrez Gene: tpte (a.k.a. tpip, vsp, wu:fd20e11, wu:fi24b06)
  Tag / fusion protein: Citrulline; Cerulean
  Cloning method: Restriction Enzyme
  Sequencing primers: 5′ CMV-F; 3′ BGH-rev
Terms and licenses: Academic/Nonprofit Terms; Industry Terms: Not Available to Industry
How to cite: Zahra74-75, 80-81 was a gift from Lawrence Cohen (Addgene plasmid # 23961 ; http://n2t.net/addgene:23961 ; RRID:Addgene_23961)
