[The description below was written by a language model from this plasmid's Addgene catalogue record and pLannotate feature annotations shown in this document.]
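Description:
Zahra74-75, 80-81 is a mammalian expression plasmid built on the pcDNA3.1+ backbone, carrying a fluorescent-protein fusion of the zebrafish voltage-sensing phosphatase (VSP, gene tpte). It is propagated in E. coli as a high-copy plasmid through a ColE1/pUC-type origin with ampicillin selection from the bla gene. An f1 origin is also present for single-stranded DNA production. For selecting stably transfected mammalian cells, an SV40 early promoter drives a hygromycin resistance gene terminated by the SV40 polyadenylation signal.

The payload sits between the CMV immediate-early enhancer/promoter and the bovine growth hormone polyadenylation signal, with a T7 promoter just upstream of the insert. The catalogue lists an insert of about 2 kb from D. rerio VSP carrying the substitutions R153Q and I165R. The feature table does not annotate the VSP portion itself, but an unannotated stretch of roughly 600 nt lies between the T7 promoter and the first fluorescent protein, which is where this sequence presumably resides. That length suggests only part of the protein, plausibly the voltage-sensing domain, although the record does not say so. Directly downstream are mCerulean (cyan) and mCitrine (yellow) coding sequences arranged in tandem. The catalogue's tag entry "Citrulline" evidently refers to Citrine. A cyan/yellow pair of this type is a standard FRET donor and acceptor combination, so fusing it to a voltage-sensitive protein segment is consistent with a genetically encoded fluorescent membrane-voltage sensor in which voltage-driven conformational changes alter the FRET signal. The record does not state the intended application explicitly, nor the purpose of the two point mutations.
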