Features (pLannotate 1.2.2; 21 found; start..end, strand, type, name):
     28..80      -  misc_feature   bom (fragment): basis of mobility region from pBR322
    235..614     +  enhancer       CMV enhancer: human cytomegalovirus immediate early enhancer
    615..818     +  promoter       CMV promoter: human cytomegalovirus (CMV) immediate early promoter
    814..847     +  LTR            5' LTR (truncated) (fragment): truncated 5' long terminal repeat (LTR) from HIV-1
    863..881     +  promoter       T7 promoter: promoter for bacteriophage T7 RNA polymerase
   1495..2193    +  CDS            mCerulean: mCerulean is a basic (constitutively fluorescent) cyan fluorescent protein published in 2005, derived from Aequorea victoria. It is reported to be a very rapidly-maturing monomer.
   2197..2913    +  CDS            mCitrine: mCitrine is a basic (constitutively fluorescent) yellow fluorescent protein published in 2001, derived from Aequorea victoria.
   2994..3218    +  polyA_signal   bGH poly(A) signal: bovine growth hormone polyadenylation signal
   3222..3243    +  promoter       SV40 promoter (fragment): SV40 enhancer and early promoter
   3264..3692    +  rep_origin     f1 ori (sequence partly withheld): f1 bacteriophage origin of replication; arrow indicates direction of (+) strand synthesis
   3706..4035    +  promoter       SV40 promoter: SV40 enhancer and early promoter
   4084..5109    +  CDS            HygR: aminoglycoside phosphotransferase from E. coli; aph(4)-Ia; confers resistance to hygromycin
   5119..5244    +  CDS            ble (fragment): BLE_KLEPN - Experimental evidence at protein level: Swiss-Prot protein existence level 1. Binding protein with a strong affinity to the bleomycin family of antibiotics. Binds to CL990; an antimitotic-antibiotic compound. From Klebsiella pneumoniae.
   5239..5360    +  polyA_signal   SV40 poly(A) signal: SV40 polyadenylation signal
   5433..5449    -  protein_bind   lac operator: The lac repressor binds to the lac operator to inhibit transcription in E. coli. This inhibition can be relieved by adding lactose or isopropyl-β-D-thiogalactopyranoside (IPTG). lac repressor encoded by lacI
   5457..5487    -  promoter       lac promoter: promoter for the E. coli lac operon
   5502..5523    -  protein_bind   CAP binding site: CAP binding activates transcription in the presence of cAMP. E. coli catabolite activator protein
   5536..5628    -  CDS            lacI (fragment): lac repressor; lacI; The lac repressor binds to the lac operator to inhibit transcription in E. coli. This inhibition can be relieved by adding lactose or isopropyl-β-D-thiogalactopyranoside (IPTG).
   5811..6396    -  rep_origin     ori: high-copy-number ColE1/pMB1/pBR322/pUC origin of replication
   6567..7427    -  CDS            AmpR: β-lactamase; bla; confers resistance to ampicillin, carbenicillin, and related antibiotics
   7428..7532    -  promoter       AmpR promoter: bla
>Addgene plasmid #23961 | Zahra74-75, 80-81 | depositor full sequence | sequence record 11265 | Author sequence
GACGGATCGGGAGATCTCCCGATCCCCTATGGTGCACTCTCAGTACAATCTGCTCTGATGCCGCATAGTT
AAGCCAGTATCTGCTCCCTGCTTGTGTGTTGGAGGTCGCTGAGTAGTGCGCGAGCAAAATTTAAGCTACA
ACAAGGCAAGGCTTGACCGACAATTGCATGAAGAATCTGCTTAGGGTTAGGCGTTTTGCGCTGCTTCGCG
ATGTACGGGCCAGATATACGCGTTGACATTGATTATTGACTAGTTATTAATAGTAATCAATTACGGGGTC
ATTAGTTCATAGCCCATATATGGAGTTCCGCGTTACATAACTTACGGTAAATGGCCCGCCTGGCTGACCG
CCCAACGACCCCCGCCCATTGACGTCAATAATGACGTATGTTCCCATAGTAACGCCAATAGGGACTTTCC
ATTGACGTCAATGGGTGGAGTATTTACGGTAAACTGCCCACTTGGCAGTACATCAAGTGTATCATATGCC
AAGTACGCCCCCTATTGACGTCAATGACGGTAAATGGCCCGCCTGGCATTATGCCCAGTACATGACCTTA
TGGGACTTTCCTACTTGGCAGTACATCTACGTATTAGTCATCGCTATTACCATGGTGATGCGGTTTTGGC
AGTACATCAATGGGCGTGGATAGCGGTTTGACTCACGGGGATTTCCAAGTCTCCACCCCATTGACGTCAA
TGGGAGTTTGTTTTGGCACCAAAATCAACGGGACTTTCCAAAATGTCGTAACAACTCCGCCCCATTGACG
CAAATGGGCGGTAGGCGTGTACGGTGGGAGGTCTATATAAGCAGAGCTCTCTGGCTAACTAGAGAACCCA
CTGCTTACTGGCTTATCGAAATTAATACGACTCACTATAGGGAGACCCAAGCTGGCTAGCGCCACCATGG
CCACGTCTGTGCATTTTAACCCTGGGTTAGATTCCAAAGAAGTTAATGGTAATTCGGTGAAAGAAGAGGC
AGAGGTGCAGATCGATGATGGAAAGGAAGAAACCAAAGACCCAGACACAATGTACCATCAGGTCCGGAAA
AAGATAACTCCTTTTGTGATGTCCTTTGGTTTTCGTGTTTTTGGCCTGGTACTGATCATCTTGGACATCA
TTATGGTCATTGTGGACTTGTCTCTTTCTGAGAAGAGTCGTGATGTTGGAGGTGCACCGGAGACTGTTTC
TCTGGTCATCTCTTTCTTTTTTCTCATCGATGTATTGCTCCGTGTTTATGTGGAGGGATTCAAGGTGTAT
TTCAGCTCAAAACTGAATATAGTAGATGCTTGTATTGTGGTCATTACTCTGGTGGTCACCATGATCTACG
CATTCTCCGATTTCTCAGGAGCCAGTCTGATTCCCCAGGTGGTGACATTCCTGAGGTCTCTGAGGATCCT
AAGGCTGGTACGCATCTTCAGACTGGCCTCGCAGAAGAGAGAGCTTGAAAAAGTCACCAGGAGAATGGTT
TCAGAGAACAAAAGAAGATATCGCATGGTTTCTAAGGGTGAAGAGCTGTTCACTGGGGTGGTCCCAATTC
TCGTGGAACTCGACGGTGACGTCAACGGCCACAAATTTTCTGTCTCAGGAGAAGGAGAGGGTGACGCAAC
CTATGGGAAACTCACTCTCAAATTCATCTGCACTACCGGAAAACTGCCAGTCCCTTGGCCGACACTGGTC
ACTACCCTCACATGGGGGGTGCAATGTTTCGCTCGGTATCCAGATCACATGAAACAGCACGACTTCTTCA
AAAGTGCAATGCCTGAGGGCTACGTCCAGGAACGCACTATATTTTTCAAGGACGACGGGAATTATAAAAC
TAGGGCAGAGGTCAAATTTGAAGGAGACACCCTCGTCAACCGGATTGAACTCAAAGGTATTGACTTTAAG
GAGGATGGAAATATCCTGGGTCACAAACTGGAATACAATGCTATCTCAGATAACGTGTACATCACAGCCG
ACAAGCAAAAGAATGGCATCAAGGCAAATTTCAAGATTCGGCACAACATCGAAGATGGTTCCGTGCAGCT
CGCCGATCACTATCAGCAAAATACTCCCATTGGTGATGGACCCGTCCTGCTCCCTGATAACCACTACCTG
TCAACACAATCTAAACTCAGTAAGGACCCCAATGAGAAACGTGACCACATGGTGCTCCTGGAATTTGTCA
CCGCCGCTGGGATCACTCTGGGGTCAATGGTATCAAAGGGTGAAGAACTCTTCACTGGTGTCGTCCCAAT
CCTGGTTGAACTCGACGGCGACGTCAACGGGCACAAATTTAGTGTCTCAGGGGAAGGGGAGGGCGACGCT
ACCTACGGAAAACTGACCCTCAAGTTCATTTGCACCACTGGGAAACTCCCTGTGCCCTGGCCAACTCTGG
TCACTACATTTGGATACGGCCTGATGTGCTTTGCCAGGTATCCTGACCACATGAAGCAGCACGATTTCTT
TAAGTCAGCTATGCCGGAGGGGTACGTGCAAGAGAGGACTATTTTTTTCAAGGATGACGGAAATTATAAA
ACAAGAGCAGAAGTTAAGTTTGAAGGGGACACCCTGGTGAACAGAATAGAGCTGAAAGGCATCGATTTCA
AAGAAGATGGAAACATTCTCGGGCATAAGCTGGAGTACAACTACAACAGCCACAACGTCTATATCATGGC
TGACAAACAGAAGAATGGAATTAAAGTGAACTTCAAAATCAGACATAATATCGAAGATGGCTCAGTGCAG
CTCGCCGACCACTACCAACAGAACACTCCAATTGGTGATGGGCCTGTCCTGCTCCCAGATAACCACTACC
TCTCTTATCAGAGCAAGCTGTCAAAAGATCCGAATGAGAAAAGAGATCATATGGTTCTCCTGGAATTTGT
CACAGCAGCTGGAATCACACTCGGCATGGACGAGCTCTACAAGTGATAGTAAAACTCGAGCTGCAGAGGC
CTGCATGCAAGCTTGGTCTAGAGGGCCCGTTTAAACCCGCTGATCAGCCTCGACTGTGCCTTCTAGTTGC
CAGCCATCTGTTGTTTGCCCCTCCCCCGTGCCTTCCTTGACCCTGGAAGGTGCCACTCCCACTGTCCTTT
CCTAATAAAATGAGGAAATTGCATCGCATTGTCTGAGTAGGTGTCATTCTATTCTGGGGGGTGGGGTGGG
GCAGGACAGCAAGGGGGAGGATTGGGAAGACAATAGCAGGCATGCTGGGGATGCGGTGGGCTCTATGGCT
TCTGAGGCGGAAAGAACCAGCTGGGGCTCTAGGGGGTATCCCC
[124 nt withheld, positions 3264-3387]
C
[91 nt withheld, positions 3389-3479]
A
[49 nt withheld, positions 3481-3529]
CCTTTGACGTTGGAGTCCACGTTCTTT
[37 nt withheld, positions 3557-3593]
ACCCTATCTCGGTCTATTCTTTTGATTTATAAGGGATTTTGCCGATTTCGGCCTATTGGTTAAAAAATGA
GCTGATTTAACAAAAATTTAACGCGAATTAATTCTGTGGAATGTGTGTCAGTTAGGGTGTGGAAAGTCCC
CAGGCTCCCCAGCAGGCAGAAGTATGCAAAGCATGCATCTCAATTAGTCAGCAACCAGGTGTGGAAAGTC
CCCAGGCTCCCCAGCAGGCAGAAGTATGCAAAGCATGCATCTCAATTAGTCAGCAACCATAGTCCCGCCC
CTAACTCCGCCCATCCCGCCCCTAACTCCGCCCAGTTCCGCCCATTCTCCGCCCCATGGCTGACTAATTT
TTTTTATTTATGCAGAGGCCGAGGCCGCCTCTGCCTCTGAGCTATTCCAGAAGTAGTGAGGAGGCTTTTT
TGGAGGCCTAGGCTTTTGCAAAAAGCTCCCGGGAGCTTGTATATCCATTTTCGGATCTGATCAGCACGTG
ATGAAAAAGCCTGAACTCACCGCGACGTCTGTCGAGAAGTTTCTGATCGAAAAGTTCGACAGCGTCTCCG
ACCTGATGCAGCTCTCGGAGGGCGAAGAATCTCGTGCTTTCAGCTTCGATGTAGGAGGGCGTGGATATGT
CCTGCGGGTAAATAGCTGCGCCGATGGTTTCTACAAAGATCGTTATGTTTATCGGCACTTTGCATCGGCC
GCGCTCCCGATTCCGGAAGTGCTTGACATTGGGGAATTCAGCGAGAGCCTGACCTATTGCATCTCCCGCC
GTGCACAGGGTGTCACGTTGCAAGACCTGCCTGAAACCGAACTGCCCGCTGTTCTGCAGCCGGTCGCGGA
GGCCATGGATGCGATCGCTGCGGCCGATCTTAGCCAGACGAGCGGGTTCGGCCCATTCGGACCGCAAGGA
ATCGGTCAATACACTACATGGCGTGATTTCATATGCGCGATTGCTGATCCCCATGTGTATCACTGGCAAA
CTGTGATGGACGACACCGTCAGTGCGTCCGTCGCGCAGGCTCTCGATGAGCTGATGCTTTGGGCCGAGGA
CTGCCCCGAAGTCCGGCACCTCGTGCACGCGGATTTCGGCTCCAACAATGTCCTGACGGACAATGGCCGC
ATAACAGCGGTCATTGACTGGAGCGAGGCGATGTTCGGGGATTCCCAATACGAGGTCGCCAACATCTTCT
TCTGGAGGCCGTGGTTGGCTTGTATGGAGCAGCAGACGCGCTACTTCGAGCGGAGGCATCCGGAGCTTGC
AGGATCGCCGCGGCTCCGGGCGTATATGCTCCGCATTGGTCTTGACCAACTCTATCAGAGCTTGGTTGAC
GGCAATTTCGATGATGCAGCTTGGGCGCAGGGTCGATGCGACGCAATCGTCCGATCCGGAGCCGGGACTG
TCGGGCGTACACAAATCGCCCGCAGAAGCGCGGCCGTCTGGACCGATGGCTGTGTAGAAGTACTCGCCGA
TAGTGGAAACCGACGCCCCAGCACTCGTCCGAGGGCAAAGGAATAGCACGTGCTACGAGATTTCGATTCC
ACCGCCGCCTTCTATGAAAGGTTGGGCTTCGGAATCGTTTTCCGGGACGCCGGCTGGATGATCCTCCAGC
GCGGGGATCTCATGCTGGAGTTCTTCGCCCACCCCAACTTGTTTATTGCAGCTTATAATGGTTACAAATA
AAGCAATAGCATCACAAATTTCACAAATAAAGCATTTTTTTCACTGCATTCTAGTTGTGGTTTGTCCAAA
CTCATCAATGTATCTTATCATGTCTGTATACCGTCGACCTCTAGCTAGAGCTTGGCGTAATCATGGTCAT
AGCTGTTTCCTGTGTGAAATTGTTATCCGCTCACAATTCCACACAACATACGAGCCGGAAGCATAAAGTG
TAAAGCCTGGGGTGCCTAATGAGTGAGCTAACTCACATTAATTGCGTTGCGCTCACTGCCCGCTTTCCAG
TCGGGAAACCTGTCGTGCCAGCTGCATTAATGAATCGGCCAACGCGCGGGGAGAGGCGGTTTGCGTATTG
GGCGCTCTTCCGCTTCCTCGCTCACTGACTCGCTGCGCTCGGTCGTTCGGCTGCGGCGAGCGGTATCAGC
TCACTCAAAGGCGGTAATACGGTTATCCACAGAATCAGGGGATAACGCAGGAAAGAACATGTGAGCAAAA
GGCCAGCAAAAGGCCAGGAACCGTAAAAAGGCCGCGTTGCTGGCGTTTTTCCATAGGCTCCGCCCCCCTG
ACGAGCATCACAAAAATCGACGCTCAAGTCAGAGGTGGCGAAACCCGACAGGACTATAAAGATACCAGGC
GTTTCCCCCTGGAAGCTCCCTCGTGCGCTCTCCTGTTCCGACCCTGCCGCTTACCGGATACCTGTCCGCC
TTTCTCCCTTCGGGAAGCGTGGCGCTTTCTCATAGCTCACGCTGTAGGTATCTCAGTTCGGTGTAGGTCG
TTCGCTCCAAGCTGGGCTGTGTGCACGAACCCCCCGTTCAGCCCGACCGCTGCGCCTTATCCGGTAACTA
TCGTCTTGAGTCCAACCCGGTAAGACACGACTTATCGCCACTGGCAGCAGCCACTGGTAACAGGATTAGC
AGAGCGAGGTATGTAGGCGGTGCTACAGAGTTCTTGAAGTGGTGGCCTAACTACGGCTACACTAGAAGAA
CAGTATTTGGTATCTGCGCTCTGCTGAAGCCAGTTACCTTCGGAAAAAGAGTTGGTAGCTCTTGATCCGG
CAAACAAACCACCGCTGGTAGCGGTTTTTTTGTTTGCAAGCAGCAGATTACGCGCAGAAAAAAAGGATCT
CAAGAAGATCCTTTGATCTTTTCTACGGGGTCTGACGCTCAGTGGAACGAAAACTCACGTTAAGGGATTT
TGGTCATGAGATTATCAAAAAGGATCTTCACCTAGATCCTTTTAAATTAAAAATGAAGTTTTAAATCAAT
CTAAAGTATATATGAGTAAACTTGGTCTGACAGTTACCAATGCTTAATCAGTGAGGCACCTATCTCAGCG
ATCTGTCTATTTCGTTCATCCATAGTTGCCTGACTCCCCGTCGTGTAGATAACTACGATACGGGAGGGCT
TACCATCTGGCCCCAGTGCTGCAATGATACCGCGAGACCCACGCTCACCGGCTCCAGATTTATCAGCAAT
AAACCAGCCAGCCGGAAGGGCCGAGCGCAGAAGTGGTCCTGCAACTTTATCCGCCTCCATCCAGTCTATT
AATTGTTGCCGGGAAGCTAGAGTAAGTAGTTCGCCAGTTAATAGTTTGCGCAACGTTGTTGCCATTGCTA
CAGGCATCGTGGTGTCACGCTCGTCGTTTGGTATGGCTTCATTCAGCTCCGGTTCCCAACGATCAAGGCG
AGTTACATGATCCCCCATGTTGTGCAAAAAAGCGGTTAGCTCCTTCGGTCCTCCGATCGTTGTCAGAAGT
AAGTTGGCCGCAGTGTTATCACTCATGGTTATGGCAGCACTGCATAATTCTCTTACTGTCATGCCATCCG
TAAGATGCTTTTCTGTGACTGGTGAGTACTCAACCAAGTCATTCTGAGAATAGTGTATGCGGCGACCGAG
TTGCTCTTGCCCGGCGTCAATACGGGATAATACCGCGCCACATAGCAGAACTTTAAAAGTGCTCATCATT
GGAAAACGTTCTTCGGGGCGAAAACTCTCAAGGATCTTACCGCTGTTGAGATCCAGTTCGATGTAACCCA
CTCGTGCACCCAACTGATCTTCAGCATCTTTTACTTTCACCAGCGTTTCTGGGTGAGCAAAAACAGGAAG
GCAAAATGCCGCAAAAAAGGGAATAAGGGCGACACGGAAATGTTGAATACTCATACTCTTCCTTTTTCAA
TATTATTGAAGCATTTATCAGGGTTATTGTCTCATGAGCGGATACATATTTGAATGTATTTAGAAAAATA
AACAAATAGGGGTTCCGCGCACATTTCCCCGAAAAGTGCCACCTGACGTC
