>Addgene plasmid #23961 | Zahra74-75, 80-81 | addgene partial sequence | sequence record 29800 | 23961 with CMV-F
GAGCTCTCTGGCTAACTAGAGAACCCACTGCTTACTGGCTTATCGAAATTAATACGACTCACTATAGGGA
GACCCAAGCTGGCTAGCGCCACCATGGCCACGTCTGTGCATTTTAACCCTGGGTTAGATTCCAAAGAAGT
TAATGGTAATTCGGTGAAAGAAGAGGCAGAGGTGCAGATCGATGATGGAAAGGAAGAAACCAAAGACCCA
GACACAATGTACCATCAGGTCCGGAAAAAGATAACTCCTTTTGTGATGTCCTTTGGTTTTCGTGTTTTTG
GCCTGGTACTGATCATCTTGGACATCATTATGGTCATTGTGGACTTGTCTCTTTCTGAGAAGAGTCGTGA
TGTTGGAGGTGCACCGGAGACTGTTTCTCTGGTCATCTCTTTCTTTTTTCTCATCGATGTATTGCTCCGT
GTTTATGTGGAGGGATTCAAGGTGTATTTCAGCTCAAAACTGAATATAGTAGATGCTTGTATTGTGGTCA
TTACTCTGGTGGTCACCATGATCTACGCATTCTCCGANTTCTCAGGAGCCAGTCTGATTCCCCAGGTGGT
GACATTCCTGAGGTCTCTGAGGATCCTAAGGCTGGTACGCATCTTCAGACTGGCCTCGCAGAAGAGAGAG
CTTGAAAAAGTCACCAGGAGAATGGTTTCAGAGAACAAAAGAAGATATCGCATGGNTTCTANGNTGAAGA
GCTGTTCACTGGGGTGGTCCCAATTCTCGTGAACTCGA
